Addgene plasmid #101819: pCRRNA-G10-R20
Purpose: Repress mCherry and GFP independently, with different strengths
Depositing lab: David Bikard & Sven van Teeffelen. Depositing organization: Institut Pasteur. Publication: Tuning dCas9's ability to block transcription enables robust, noiseless knockdown of bacterial genes. Vigouroux A, Oldewurtel E, Cui L, Bikard D, van Teeffelen S. Mol Syst Biol. 2018 Mar 8;14(3):e7899. PubMed 29519933.
Backbone
  Vector backbone: pCRRNAcos
  Backbone size w/o insert (bp): 2870
  Vector type: CRISPR, Synthetic Biology
Growth in bacteria
  Bacterial resistance: Kanamycin, 50 μg/mL
  Growth temperature: 37°C
  Growth strain: DH5alpha
  Copy number: High Copy
Gene/Insert
  Gene/Insert name: crRNAs targeting GFP and mCherry
  gRNA/shRNA sequence: sfGFP crRNA: CCTTCACCTTGTGGTGCTTGAGAGAATTTG; mCherry crRNA: AGTTTGGCGGTCTGGGTGCCTTCATACGGA
  Species: Synthetic
  Promoter: Spy 1049
  Cloning method: Restriction Enzyme; 5′ cloning site Unknown (unknown if destroyed); 3′ cloning site Unknown (unknown if destroyed)
  Sequencing primers: 5′ TTACTTTGCAGGGCTTCCCAACC; 3′ TTTGATGCCTCTAGCACGCG
Terms and licenses: Academic/Nonprofit Terms; Industry Terms: Not Available to Industry
How to cite: pCRRNA-G10-R20 was a gift from David Bikard & Sven van Teeffelen (Addgene plasmid # 101819 ; http://n2t.net/addgene:101819 ; RRID:Addgene_101819)
