[The description below was written by a language model from this plasmid's Addgene catalogue record and pLannotate feature annotations shown in this document.]
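Description:
pCRRNA-G10-R20 is a small (about 2.9 kb) high-copy bacterial CRISPR plasmid built on the pCRRNAcos backbone. It carries a miniature Streptococcus pyogenes-type CRISPR array programmed against two fluorescent reporter genes. It replicates in E. coli from a ColE1/pUC-type origin and is selected with kanamycin through the neo (nptII) aminoglycoside phosphotransferase gene. This gene is preceded by a short remnant of the Tn5 transposase coding region and followed by the lambda t0 terminator. A fragment of the lambda cos site is also annotated; a full cos site allows packaging into lambda phage particles, which presumably explains the "cos" in the backbone name.

The payload is a native-style array consisting of the S. pyogenes crRNA leader followed by three 36-bp direct repeats. The repeats are separated by two 30-bp spacer positions, which match the record's two crRNAs, one against sfGFP and one against mCherry. The catalogue gives the promoter as "Spy 1049", probably the native S. pyogenes sequence within the leader region, although the feature table does not annotate a promoter separately. A tracrRNA element lies downstream of the array and supplies the partner RNA needed for processing the pre-crRNA and loading it into Cas9. An rrnB T1 terminator sits upstream in the opposite orientation, probably to insulate the cassette.

No Cas9 or dCas9 gene is present, so the protein must come from the host strain or another construct. The stated purpose is to repress mCherry and GFP independently and with different strengths. The name may denote guide complementarity of 10 nt to GFP and 20 nt to mCherry, consistent with tuning knockdown through guide–target mismatches, but the record does not say this explicitly.
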