Features (pLannotate 1.2.2; 11 found; start..end, strand, type, name):
     58..177     +  CDS            tnpA (fragment): TN5P_ECOLX - Also known as tnp. Experimental evidence at protein level: Swiss-Prot protein existence level 1. Mediates transposition of transposon Tn5 by a 'cut and paste' mechanism. First, the monomeric transposase binds the 19 bp inverted DNA repeats flanking the transposon. Then, dimerization of the DNA- bound transposase creates a synaptic DNA complex. After nicking of the first DNA strand, excision of the transposon proceeds through a series of intermediates. The transposase then mediates the insertion of the transposon at a new site by strand transfer. The activity of the wild- type tran
    209..1000    +  CDS            neo: KKA2_KLEPN - Also known as kan, nptII. Experimental evidence at protein level: Swiss-Prot protein existence level 1. Resistance to kanamycin, neomycin, paromomycin, ribostamycin, butirosin and gentamicin B. From Klebsiella pneumoniae.
   1034..1128    +  terminator     lambda t0 terminator: transcription terminator from phage lambda
   1216..1804    +  rep_origin     ori: high-copy-number ColE1/pMB1/pBR322/pUC origin of replication
   1951..2174    +  misc_feature   cos (fragment): lambda cos site; allows packaging into phage lambda particles
   2189..2275    -  terminator     rrnB T1 terminator: Escherichia coli rrnB; transcription terminator T1 from the E. coli rrnB gene
   2305..2436    +  misc_feature   crRNA leader: crRNA leader sequence for the Streptococcus pyogenes CRISPR/Cas system
   2437..2472    +  repeat_region  DR: direct repeat for the Streptococcus pyogenes CRISPR/Cas system
   2503..2538    +  repeat_region  DR: direct repeat for the Streptococcus pyogenes CRISPR/Cas system
   2569..2604    +  repeat_region  DR: direct repeat for the Streptococcus pyogenes CRISPR/Cas system
   2725..2803    +  misc_RNA       tracrRNA: trans-activating CRISPR RNA for the Streptococcus pyogenes CRISPR/Cas9 system
>Addgene plasmid #101819 | pCRRNA-G10-R20 | depositor full sequence | sequence record 192582 | pCRRNA-G10-R20 sequence 2936 bps
AAGACGAAAGGGCCTCGTGATACGCCTATTTTTATAGGTTAATGTCATGATAATAATGGTTTCTTAGACG
TCGGAATTGCCAGCTGGGGCGCCCTCTGGTAAGGTTGGGAAGCCCTGCAAAGTAAACTGGATGGCTTTCT
TGCCGCCAAGGATCTGATGGCGCAGGGGATCAAGATCTGATCAAGAGACAGGATGAGGATCGTTTCGCAT
GATTGAACAAGATGGATTGCACGCAGGTTCTCCGGCCGCTTGGGTGGAGAGGCTATTCGGCTATGACTGG
GCACAACAGACAATCGGCTGCTCTGATGCCGCCGTGTTCCGGCTGTCAGCGCAGGGGCGCCCGGTTCTTT
TTGTCAAGACCGACCTGTCCGGTGCCCTGAATGAACTGCAGGACGAGGCAGCGCGGCTATCGTGGCTGGC
CACGACGGGCGTTCCTTGCGCAGCTGTGCTCGACGTTGTCACTGAAGCGGGAAGGGACTGGCTGCTATTG
GGCGAAGTGCCGGGGCAGGATCTCCTGTCATCTCACCTTGCTCCTGCCGAGAAAGTATCCATCATGGCTG
ATGCAATGCGGCGGCTGCATACGCTTGATCCGGCTACCTGCCCATTCGACCACCAAGCGAAACATCGCAT
CGAGCGAGCACGTACTCGGATGGAAGCCGGTCTTGTCGATCAGGATGATCTGGACGAAGAGCATCAGGGG
CTCGCGCCAGCCGAACTGTTCGCCAGGCTCAAGGCGCGCATGCCCGACGGCGAGGATCTCGTCGTGACCC
ATGGCGATGCCTGCTTGCCGAATATCATGGTGGAAAATGGCCGCTTTTCTGGATTCATCGACTGTGGCCG
GCTGGGTGTGGCGGACCGCTATCAGGACATAGCGTTGGCTACCCGTGATATTGCTGAAGAGCTTGGCGGC
GAATGGGCTGACCGCTTCCTCGTGCTTTACGGTATCGCCGCTCCCGATTCGCAGCGCATCGCCTTCTATC
GCCTTCTTGACGAGTTCTTCTGAGCGGGACTCTGGGGTTCGAGAGCTCGCTTGGACTCCTGTTGATAGAT
CCAGTAATGACCTCAGAACTCCATCTGGATTTGTTCAGAACGCTCGGTTGCCGCCGGGCGTTTTTTATTG
GTGAGAATCCAAGCACTAGTCATGACCAAAATCCCTTAACGTGAGTTTTCGTTCCACTGAGCGTCAGACC
CCGTAGAAAAGATCAAAGGATCTTCTTGAGATCCTTTTTTTCTGCGCGTAATCTGCTGCTTGCAAACAAA
AAAACCACCGCTACCAGCGGTGGTTTGTTTGCCGGATCAAGAGCTACCAACTCTTTTTCCGAAGGTAACT
GGCTTCAGCAGAGCGCAGATACCAAATACTGTCCTTCTAGTGTAGCCGTAGTTAGGCCACCACTTCAAGA
ACTCTGTAGCACCGCCTACATACCTCGCTCTGCTAATCCTGTTACCAGTGGCTGCTGCCAGTGGCGATAA
GTCGTGTCTTACCGGGTTGGACTCAAGACGATAGTTACCGGATAAGGCGCAGCGGTCGGGCTGAACGGGG
GGTTCGTGCACACAGCCCAGCTTGGAGCGAACGACCTACACCGAACTGAGATACCTACAGCGTGAGCATT
GAGAAAGCGCCACGCTTCCCGAAGGGAGAAAGGCGGACAGGTATCCGGTAAGCGGCAGGGTCGGAACAGG
AGAGCGCACGAGGGAGCTTCCAGGGGGAAACGCCTGGTATCTTTATAGTCCTGTCGGGTTTCGCCACCTC
TGACTTGAGCGTCGATTTTTGTGATGCTCGTCAGGGGGGCGGAGCCTATGGAAAAACGCCAGCAACGCGG
CCTTTTTACGGTTCCTGGCCTTTTGCTGGCCTTTTGCTCACATGTTCTTTCCTGCGTTATCCCCTGATTC
TGTGGATAACCGTATTACCGCCTTTGAGTGAGCTGATACCGCTCGCCGCAGCCGAACGCCCCAAAAAGCC
TCGCTTTCAGCACCTGTCGTTTCCTTTCTTTTCAGAGGGTATTTTAAATAAAAACATTAAGTTATGACGA
AGAAGAACGGAAACGCCTTAAACCGGAAAATTTTCATAAATAGCGAAAACCCGCGAGGTCGCCGCCCCGT
AACCTGTCGGATCACCGGAAAGGACCCGTAAAGTGATAATGATTATCATCTACATATCACAACGTGCGTG
GAGGGTCTAGGGCGGCGGATTTGTCCTACTCAGGAGAGCGTTCACCGACAAACAACAGATAAAACGAAAG
GCCCAGTCTTTCGACTGAGCCTTTCGTTTTATTTGATGCCTCTAGCACGCGTACCATGGGATCCTATTTC
TTAATAACTAAAAATATGGTATAATACTCTTAATAAATGCAGTAATACAGGGGCTTTTCAAGACTGAAGT
CTAGCTGAGACAAATAGTGCGATTACGAAATTTTTTAGACAAAAATAGTCTACGAGGTTTTAGAGCTATG
CTGTTTTGAATGGTCCCAAAACCCTTCACCTTGTGGTGCTTGAGAGAATTTGGTTTTAGAGCTATGCTGT
TTTGAATGGTCCCAAAACAGTTTGGCGGTCTGGGTGCCTTCATACGGAGTTTTAGAGCTATGCTGTTTTG
AATGGTCCCAAAACTTCAGCACACTGAGACTTGTTGAGTTGAATTCATGAGTATTAAGTATTGTTTTATG
GCTGATAAATTTCTTTGAATTTCTCCTTGATTATTTGTTATAAAAGTTATAAAATAATCTTGTTGGAACC
ATTCAAAACAGCATAGCAAGTTAAAATAAGGCTAGTCCGTTATCAACTTGAAAAAGTGGCACCGAGTCGG
TGCTTTTTTTGATACTTCTATTCTACTCTGACTGCAAACCAAAAAAACAAGCGCTTTCAAAACGCTTGTT
TTATCATTTTTAGGGAAATTAATCTCTTAATCCTTTTATCATTCTACATTTAGGCGCTGCCATCTT
