Features (pLannotate 1.2.2; 11 found; start..end, strand, type, name):
     58..177     +  CDS            tnpA (fragment): TN5P_ECOLX - Also known as tnp. Experimental evidence at protein level: Swiss-Prot protein existence level 1. Mediates transposition of transposon Tn5 by a 'cut and paste' mechanism. First, the monomeric transposase binds the 19 bp inverted DNA repeats flanking the transposon. Then, dimerization of the DNA- bound transposase creates a synaptic DNA complex. After nicking of the first DNA strand, excision of the transposon proceeds through a series of intermediates. The transposase then mediates the insertion of the transposon at a new site by strand transfer. The activity of the wild- type tran
    209..1000    +  CDS            neo: KKA2_KLEPN - Also known as kan, nptII. Experimental evidence at protein level: Swiss-Prot protein existence level 1. Resistance to kanamycin, neomycin, paromomycin, ribostamycin, butirosin and gentamicin B. From Klebsiella pneumoniae.
   1034..1128    +  terminator     lambda t0 terminator: transcription terminator from phage lambda
   1216..1804    +  rep_origin     ori: high-copy-number ColE1/pMB1/pBR322/pUC origin of replication
   1951..2174    +  misc_feature   cos (fragment): lambda cos site; allows packaging into phage lambda particles
   2189..2275    -  terminator     rrnB T1 terminator: Escherichia coli rrnB; transcription terminator T1 from the E. coli rrnB gene
   2305..2436    +  misc_feature   crRNA leader: crRNA leader sequence for the Streptococcus pyogenes CRISPR/Cas system
   2437..2472    +  repeat_region  DR: direct repeat for the Streptococcus pyogenes CRISPR/Cas system
   2503..2538    +  repeat_region  DR: direct repeat for the Streptococcus pyogenes CRISPR/Cas system
   2569..2604    +  repeat_region  DR: direct repeat for the Streptococcus pyogenes CRISPR/Cas system
   2725..2803    +  misc_RNA       tracrRNA: trans-activating CRISPR RNA for the Streptococcus pyogenes CRISPR/Cas9 system
>Addgene plasmid #101819 | pCRRNA-G10-R20 | addgene full sequence | sequence record 205492 | Addgene NGS Result
AAGACGAAAGGGCCTCGTGATACGCCTATTTTTATAGGTTAATGTCATGATAATAATGGTTTCTTAGACG
TCGGAATTGCCAGCTGGGGCGCCCTCTGGTAAGGTTGGGAAGCCCTGCAAAGTAAACTGGATGGCTTTCT
TGCCGCCAAGGATCTGATGGCGCAGGGGATCAAGATCTGATCAAGAGACAGGATGAGGATCGTTTCGCAT
GATTGAACAAGATGGATTGCACGCAGGTTCTCCGGCCGCTTGGGTGGAGAGGCTATTCGGCTATGACTGG
GCACAACAGACAATCGGCTGCTCTGATGCCGCCGTGTTCCGGCTGTCAGCGCAGGGGCGCCCGGTTCTTT
TTGTCAAGACCGACCTGTCCGGTGCCCTGAATGAACTGCAGGACGAGGCAGCGCGGCTATCGTGGCTGGC
CACGACGGGCGTTCCTTGCGCAGCTGTGCTCGACGTTGTCACTGAAGCGGGAAGGGACTGGCTGCTATTG
GGCGAAGTGCCGGGGCAGGATCTCCTGTCATCTCACCTTGCTCCTGCCGAGAAAGTATCCATCATGGCTG
ATGCAATGCGGCGGCTGCATACGCTTGATCCGGCTACCTGCCCATTCGACCACCAAGCGAAACATCGCAT
CGAGCGAGCACGTACTCGGATGGAAGCCGGTCTTGTCGATCAGGATGATCTGGACGAAGAGCATCAGGGG
CTCGCGCCAGCCGAACTGTTCGCCAGGCTCAAGGCGCGCATGCCCGACGGCGAGGATCTCGTCGTGACCC
ATGGCGATGCCTGCTTGCCGAATATCATGGTGGAAAATGGCCGCTTTTCTGGATTCATCGACTGTGGCCG
GCTGGGTGTGGCGGACCGCTATCAGGACATAGCGTTGGCTACCCGTGATATTGCTGAAGAGCTTGGCGGC
GAATGGGCTGACCGCTTCCTCGTGCTTTACGGTATCGCCGCTCCCGATTCGCAGCGCATCGCCTTCTATC
GCCTTCTTGACGAGTTCTTCTGAGCGGGACTCTGGGGTTCGAGAGCTCGCTTGGACTCCTGTTGATAGAT
CCAGTAATGACCTCAGAACTCCATCTGGATTTGTTCAGAACGCTCGGTTGCCGCCGGGCGTTTTTTATTG
GTGAGAATCCAAGCACTAGTCATGACCAAAATCCCTTAACGTGAGTTTTCGTTCCACTGAGCGTCAGACC
CCGTAGAAAAGATCAAAGGATCTTCTTGAGATCCTTTTTTTCTGCGCGTAATCTGCTGCTTGCAAACAAA
AAAACCACCGCTACCAGCGGTGGTTTGTTTGCCGGATCAAGAGCTACCAACTCTTTTTCCGAAGGTAACT
GGCTTCAGCAGAGCGCAGATACCAAATACTGTCCTTCTAGTGTAGCCGTAGTTAGGCCACCACTTCAAGA
ACTCTGTAGCACCGCCTACATACCTCGCTCTGCTAATCCTGTTACCAGTGGCTGCTGCCAGTGGCGATAA
GTCGTGTCTTACCGGGTTGGACTCAAGACGATAGTTACCGGATAAGGCGCAGCGGTCGGGCTGAACGGGG
GGTTCGTGCACACAGCCCAGCTTGGAGCGAACGACCTACACCGAACTGAGATACCTACAGCGTGAGCTAT
GAGAAAGCGCCACGCTTCCCGAAGGGAGAAAGGCGGACAGGTATCCGGTAAGCGGCAGGGTCGGAACAGG
AGAGCGCACGAGGGAGCTTCCAGGGGGAAACGCCTGGTATCTTTATAGTCCTGTCGGGTTTCGCCACCTC
TGACTTGAGCGTCGATTTTTGTGATGCTCGTCAGGGGGGCGGAGCCTATGGAAAAACGCCAGCAACGCGG
CCTTTTTACGGTTCCTGGCCTTTTGCTGGCCTTTTGCTCACATGTTCTTTCCTGCGTTATCCCCTGATTC
TGTGGATAACCGTATTACCGCCTTTGAGTGAGCTGATACCGCTCGCCGCAGCCGAACGCCCCAAAAAGCC
TCGCTTTCAGCACCTGTCGTTTCCTTTCTTTTCAGAGGGTATTTTAAATAAAAACATTAAGTTATGACGA
AGAAGAACGGAAACGCCTTAAACCGGAAAATTTTCATAAATAGCGAAAACCCGCGAGGTCGCCGCCCCGT
AACCTGTCGGATCACCGGAAAGGACCCGTAAAGTGATAATGATTATCATCTACATATCACAACGTGCGTG
GAGGGTCTAGGGCGGCGGATTTGTCCTACTCAGGAGAGCGTTCACCGACAAACAACAGATAAAACGAAAG
GCCCAGTCTTTCGACTGAGCCTTTCGTTTTATTTGATGCCTCTAGCACGCGTACCATGGGATCCTATTTC
TTAATAACTAAAAATATGGTATAATACTCTTAATAAATGCAGTAATACAGGGGCTTTTCAAGACTGAAGT
CTAGCTGAGACAAATAGTGCGATTACGAAATTTTTTAGACAAAAATAGTCTACGAGGTTTTAGAGCTATG
CTGTTTTGAATGGTCCCAAAACCCTTCACCTTGTGGTGCTTGAGAGAATTTGGTTTTAGAGCTATGCTGT
TTTGAATGGTCCCAAAACAGTTTGGCGGTCTGGGTGCCTTCATACGGAGTTTTAGAGCTATGCTGTTTTG
AATGGTCCCAAAACTTCAGCACACTGAGACTTGTTGAGTTGAATTCATGAGTATTAAGTATTGTTTTATG
GCTGATAAATTTCTTTGAATTTCTCCTTGATTATTTGTTATAAAAGTTATAAAATAATCTTGTTGGAACC
ATTCAAAACAGCATAGCAAGTTAAAATAAGGCTAGTCCGTTATCAACTTGAAAAAGTGGCACCGAGTCGG
TGCTTTTTTTGATACTTCTATTCTACTCTGACTGCAAACCAAAAAAACAAGCGCTTTCAAAACGCTTGTT
TTATCATTTTTAGGGAAATTAATCTCTTAATCCTTTTATCATTCTACATTTAGGCGCTGCCATCTT
